Addgene plasmid #50562: pUC57-Rluc-BoxB-A114-N40
Purpose: Template DNA for in vitro transcription using T7 polymerase
Depositing lab: Yukihide Tomari. Depositing organization: The University of Tokyo. Publication: PABP is not essential for microRNA-mediated translational repression and deadenylation in vitro. Fukaya T, Tomari Y. EMBO J. 2011 Nov 25;30(24):4998-5009. doi: 10.1038/emboj.2011.426. PubMed 22117217.
Backbone
  Vector backbone: pUC57
  Backbone manufacturer: GeneScript
  Backbone size w/o insert (bp): 2710
  Total vector size (bp): 4016
  Vector type: cloning vector
Growth in bacteria
  Bacterial resistance: Ampicillin, 100 μg/mL
  Growth temperature: 37°C
  Growth strain: mv1184
  Copy number: Unknown
Gene/Insert
  Gene/Insert name: Luciferase-BoxB-A114-N40
  Species: Renilla, unknown
  Promoter: lac
  Cloning method: Restriction Enzyme; 5′ cloning site unknown (unknown if destroyed); 3′ cloning site unknown (unknown if destroyed)
  Sequencing primers: 5′ T7; 3′ M13R
Resource information
  A portion of this plasmid was derived from a plasmid made by: Rluc gene derives from psiCheck2 from Promega.
Terms and licenses: Academic/Nonprofit Terms; Industry Terms: Not Available to Industry
Depositor comments: Plasmid contains 5 copies of BoxB, a defined A114 sequence followed by an EcoT22I site and a 40-bp arbitrary sequence all downstream of Renilla lucferase. Unstable when transformed and so any retransformation must be checked by digest or sequencing before use. In strain MV1184, it is stable as a glycerol stock. Please note that the Rluc coding sequence contains an EcoT22I site. To prepare the T7 transcription template for A114 RNA (without N40), the plasmid should be first linearized by EcoRI upstream of the T7 promoter sequence, followed by a partial digestion by EcoT22I. The DNA fragment terminating immediately downstream of the A114 sequence should then be gel purified. For A114-N40 RNA, the plasmid should be digested by HindIII downstream of the N40 sequence.
How to cite: pUC57-Rluc-BoxB-A114-N40 was a gift from Yukihide Tomari (Addgene plasmid # 50562 ; http://n2t.net/addgene:50562 ; RRID:Addgene_50562)
