[The description below was written by a language model from this plasmid's Addgene catalogue record and pLannotate feature annotations shown in this document.]
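Description:
pUC57-Rluc-BoxB-A114-N40 is a 4,016 bp bacterial cloning plasmid built on the pUC57 backbone and used as a DNA template for in vitro transcription with T7 RNA polymerase. It is propagated in E. coli through a high-copy ColE1/pUC-type origin and selected with ampicillin via the β-lactamase gene and its own promoter. Remnants of the pUC lacZα region, including the lac promoter, operator and CAP site, flank the insert. The catalogue lists "lac" as the promoter, but the annotated lac promoter lies downstream of the insert on the opposite strand. The element that actually drives the reporter transcript is the T7 promoter located immediately upstream of the luciferase coding sequence.

The insert is a human codon-optimized Renilla luciferase open reading frame, derived from psiCHECK-2. It is followed by a short β-globin poly(A)-like fragment and five copies of the boxB hairpin, the RNA element bound by the λN peptide. Downstream, according to the depositor, are a defined 114-nucleotide adenosine tract, an EcoT22I site and a 40 bp arbitrary sequence; these are not annotated in the feature table. The choice of restriction site for the template's 3′ end determines whether the run-off transcript ends directly after the A114 tail or carries an internalized tail followed by N40. The boxB sites allow λN-fused proteins to be tethered to the reporter 3′ UTR.

The associated study addressed microRNA-mediated translational repression and deadenylation in vitro, which fits the use of such mRNAs as reporters of translation and poly(A) tail status. The depositor notes that the plasmid is unstable on retransformation, so its integrity should be verified.
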