Features (pLannotate 1.2.2; 18 found; start..end, strand, type, name):
    137..236     +  misc_feature   bom (fragment): basis of mobility region from pBR322
    242..399     -  CDS            lacZα (fragment): LacZα fragment of β-galactosidase; lacZ fragment
    408..426     +  promoter       T7 promoter: promoter for bacteriophage T7 RNA polymerase
    436..1371    +  CDS            hRluc: Renilla luciferase human codon-optimized
   1390..1418    +  polyA_signal   β-globin poly(A) (fragment): human β-globin polyadenylation signal
   1425..1443    +  protein_bind   boxB: λ N peptide binding site consisting of an RNA hairpin within the N-utliization (nut) site of the λ bacteriophage transcript (Tan and Frankel, 1995) λN peptide
   1467..1485    +  protein_bind   boxB: λ N peptide binding site consisting of an RNA hairpin within the N-utliization (nut) site of the λ bacteriophage transcript (Tan and Frankel, 1995) λN peptide
   1491..1509    +  protein_bind   boxB: λ N peptide binding site consisting of an RNA hairpin within the N-utliization (nut) site of the λ bacteriophage transcript (Tan and Frankel, 1995) λN peptide
   1549..1567    +  protein_bind   boxB: λ N peptide binding site consisting of an RNA hairpin within the N-utliization (nut) site of the λ bacteriophage transcript (Tan and Frankel, 1995) λN peptide
   1573..1591    +  protein_bind   boxB: λ N peptide binding site consisting of an RNA hairpin within the N-utliization (nut) site of the λ bacteriophage transcript (Tan and Frankel, 1995) λN peptide
   1819..1835    -  protein_bind   lac operator: The lac repressor binds to the lac operator to inhibit transcription in E. coli. This inhibition can be relieved by adding lactose or isopropyl-β-D-thiogalactopyranoside (IPTG). lac repressor encoded by lacI
   1843..1873    -  promoter       lac promoter: promoter for the E. coli lac operon
   1888..1909    -  protein_bind   CAP binding site: CAP binding activates transcription in the presence of cAMP. E. coli catabolite activator protein
   1922..2014    -  CDS            lacI (fragment): lac repressor; lacI; The lac repressor binds to the lac operator to inhibit transcription in E. coli. This inhibition can be relieved by adding lactose or isopropyl-β-D-thiogalactopyranoside (IPTG).
   2197..2785    -  rep_origin     ori: high-copy-number ColE1/pMB1/pBR322/pUC origin of replication
   2956..3816    -  CDS            AmpR: β-lactamase; bla; confers resistance to ampicillin, carbenicillin, and related antibiotics
   3817..3921    -  promoter       AmpR promoter: bla
   4016..35      +  CDS            rop (fragment) (across the origin): Rop protein, which maintains plasmids at low copy number; rop
>Addgene plasmid #50562 | pUC57-Rluc-BoxB-A114-N40 | depositor full sequence | sequence record 75545 | pUC57-Rluc-BoxB-A114-N40 sequence 4016 bps
TCGCGCGTTTCGGTGATGACGGTGAAAACCTCTGACACATGCAGCTCCCGGAGACGGTCACAGCTTGTCT
GTAAGCGGATGCCGGGAGCAGACAAGCCCGTCAGGGCGCGTCAGCGGGTGTTGGCGGGTGTCGGGGCTGG
CTTAACTATGCGGCATCAGAGCAGATTGTACTGAGAGTGCACCATATGCGGTGTGAAATACCGCACAGAT
GCGTAAGGAGAAAATACCGCATCAGGCGCCATTCGCCATTCAGGCTGCGCAACTGTTGGGAAGGGCGATC
GGTGCGGGCCTCTTCGCTATTACGCCAGCTGGCGAAAGGGGGATGTGCTGCAAGGCGATTAAGTTGGGTA
ACGCCAGGGTTTTCCCAGTCACGACGTTGTAAAACGACGGCCAGTGAATTCGAGCTCTAATACGACTCAC
TATAGGCTAGCCACCATGGCTTCCAAGGTGTACGACCCCGAGCAACGCAAACGCATGATCACTGGGCCTC
AGTGGTGGGCTCGCTGCAAGCAAATGAACGTGCTGGACTCCTTCATCAACTACTATGATTCCGAGAAGCA
CGCCGAGAACGCCGTGATTTTTCTGCATGGTAACGCTGCCTCCAGCTACCTGTGGAGGCACGTCGTGCCT
CACATCGAGCCCGTGGCTAGATGCATCATCCCTGATCTGATCGGAATGGGTAAGTCCGGCAAGAGCGGGA
ATGGCTCATATCGCCTCCTGGATCACTACAAGTACCTCACCGCTTGGTTCGAGCTGCTGAACCTTCCAAA
GAAAATCATCTTTGTGGGCCACGACTGGGGGGCTTGTCTGGCCTTTCACTACTCCTACGAGCACCAAGAC
AAGATCAAGGCCATCGTCCATGCTGAGAGTGTCGTGGACGTGATCGAGTCCTGGGACGAGTGGCCTGACA
TCGAGGAGGATATCGCCCTGATCAAGAGCGAAGAGGGCGAGAAAATGGTGCTTGAGAATAACTTCTTCGT
CGAGACCATGCTCCCAAGCAAGATCATGCGGAAACTGGAGCCTGAGGAGTTCGCTGCCTACCTGGAGCCA
TTCAAGGAGAAGGGCGAGGTTAGACGGCCTACCCTCTCCTGGCCTCGCGAGATCCCTCTCGTTAAGGGAG
GCAAGCCCGACGTCGTCCAGATTGTCCGCAACTACAACGCCTACCTTCGGGCCAGCGACGATCTGCCTAA
GATGTTCATCGAGTCCGACCCTGGGTTCTTTTCCAACGCTATTGTCGAGGGAGCTAAGAAGTTCCCTAAC
ACCGAGTTCGTGAAGGTGAAGGGCCTCCACTTCAGCCAGGAGGACGCTCCAGATGAAATGGGTAAGTACA
TCAAGAGCTTCGTGGAGCGCGTGCTGAAGAACGAGCAGTAATTCTAGGCGATCGCTCGAGTTCCCTAAGT
CCAACTACCAAACTGGGGATTCCTGGGCCCTGAAGAAGGGCCCCTCGACTAGTCCAAATACAAACTGGGC
CCTGAAGAAGGGCCCATATAGGGCCCTGAAGAAGGGCCCTATCGAGGATATTATCTCGACTAAGTCCAAC
TACAAACTGGGCCCTGAAGAAGGGCCCATATAGGGCCCTGAAGAAGGGCCCTATCGAGGATATTATGCGG
CCGCTGGCCGCCTGCAGAAAAAAAAAAAAAAAAAAAAAAAAAAAAAAAAAAAAAAAAAAAAAAAAAAAAA
AAAAAAAAAAAAAAAAAAAAAAAAAAAAAAAAAAAAAAAAAAAAAAAAAAAAAAAAAAAAATGCATCTGG
TTTCCTGGTCTGTCTCCTCTCGGTTTAAGCTTGGCGTAATCATGGTCATAGCTGTTTCCTGTGTGAAATT
GTTATCCGCTCACAATTCCACACAACATACGAGCCGGAAGCATAAAGTGTAAAGCCTGGGGTGCCTAATG
AGTGAGCTAACTCACATTAATTGCGTTGCGCTCACTGCCCGCTTTCCAGTCGGGAAACCTGTCGTGCCAG
CTGCATTAATGAATCGGCCAACGCGCGGGGAGAGGCGGTTTGCGTATTGGGCGCTCTTCCGCTTCCTCGC
TCACTGACTCGCTGCGCTCGGTCGTTCGGCTGCGGCGAGCGGTATCAGCTCACTCAAAGGCGGTAATACG
GTTATCCACAGAATCAGGGGATAACGCAGGAAAGAACATGTGAGCAAAAGGCCAGCAAAAGGCCAGGAAC
CGTAAAAAGGCCGCGTTGCTGGCGTTTTTCCATAGGCTCCGCCCCCCTGACGAGCATCACAAAAATCGAC
GCTCAAGTCAGAGGTGGCGAAACCCGACAGGACTATAAAGATACCAGGCGTTTCCCCCTGGAAGCTCCCT
CGTGCGCTCTCCTGTTCCGACCCTGCCGCTTACCGGATACCTGTCCGCCTTTCTCCCTTCGGGAAGCGTG
GCGCTTTCTCATAGCTCACGCTGTAGGTATCTCAGTTCGGTGTAGGTCGTTCGCTCCAAGCTGGGCTGTG
TGCACGAACCCCCCGTTCAGCCCGACCGCTGCGCCTTATCCGGTAACTATCGTCTTGAGTCCAACCCGGT
AAGACACGACTTATCGCCACTGGCAGCAGCCACTGGTAACAGGATTAGCAGAGCGAGGTATGTAGGCGGT
GCTACAGAGTTCTTGAAGTGGTGGCCTAACTACGGCTACACTAGAAGAACAGTATTTGGTATCTGCGCTC
TGCTGAAGCCAGTTACCTTCGGAAAAAGAGTTGGTAGCTCTTGATCCGGCAAACAAACCACCGCTGGTAG
CGGTGGTTTTTTTGTTTGCAAGCAGCAGATTACGCGCAGAAAAAAAGGATCTCAAGAAGATCCTTTGATC
TTTTCTACGGGGTCTGACGCTCAGTGGAACGAAAACTCACGTTAAGGGATTTTGGTCATGAGATTATCAA
AAAGGATCTTCACCTAGATCCTTTTAAATTAAAAATGAAGTTTTAAATCAATCTAAAGTATATATGAGTA
AACTTGGTCTGACAGTTACCAATGCTTAATCAGTGAGGCACCTATCTCAGCGATCTGTCTATTTCGTTCA
TCCATAGTTGCCTGACTCCCCGTCGTGTAGATAACTACGATACGGGAGGGCTTACCATCTGGCCCCAGTG
CTGCAATGATACCGCGAGACCCACGCTCACCGGCTCCAGATTTATCAGCAATAAACCAGCCAGCCGGAAG
GGCCGAGCGCAGAAGTGGTCCTGCAACTTTATCCGCCTCCATCCAGTCTATTAATTGTTGCCGGGAAGCT
AGAGTAAGTAGTTCGCCAGTTAATAGTTTGCGCAACGTTGTTGCCATTGCTACAGGCATCGTGGTGTCAC
GCTCGTCGTTTGGTATGGCTTCATTCAGCTCCGGTTCCCAACGATCAAGGCGAGTTACATGATCCCCCAT
GTTGTGCAAAAAAGCGGTTAGCTCCTTCGGTCCTCCGATCGTTGTCAGAAGTAAGTTGGCCGCAGTGTTA
TCACTCATGGTTATGGCAGCACTGCATAATTCTCTTACTGTCATGCCATCCGTAAGATGCTTTTCTGTGA
CTGGTGAGTACTCAACCAAGTCATTCTGAGAATAGTGTATGCGGCGACCGAGTTGCTCTTGCCCGGCGTC
AATACGGGATAATACCGCGCCACATAGCAGAACTTTAAAAGTGCTCATCATTGGAAAACGTTCTTCGGGG
CGAAAACTCTCAAGGATCTTACCGCTGTTGAGATCCAGTTCGATGTAACCCACTCGTGCACCCAACTGAT
CTTCAGCATCTTTTACTTTCACCAGCGTTTCTGGGTGAGCAAAAACAGGAAGGCAAAATGCCGCAAAAAA
GGGAATAAGGGCGACACGGAAATGTTGAATACTCATACTCTTCCTTTTTCAATATTATTGAAGCATTTAT
CAGGGTTATTGTCTCATGAGCGGATACATATTTGAATGTATTTAGAAAAATAAACAAATAGGGGTTCCGC
GCACATTTCCCCGAAAAGTGCCACCTGACGTCTAAGAAACCATTATTATCATGACATTAACCTATAAAAA
TAGGCGTATCACGAGGCCCTTTCGTC
