>Addgene plasmid #50562 | pUC57-Rluc-BoxB-A114-N40 | addgene partial sequence | sequence record 77068 | T7 5'-TAATACGACTCACTATAGGG-3'
ACGCAAACGCATGATCACTGGGCCTCAGTGGTGGGCTCGCTGCAAGCAAATGAACGTGCTGGACTCCTTC
ATCAACTACTATGATTCCGAGAAGCACGCCGAGAACGCCGTGATTTTTCTGCATGGTAACGCTGCCTCCA
GCTACCTGTGGAGGCACGTCGTGCCTCACATCGAGCCCGTGGCTAGATGCATCATCCCTGATCTGATCGG
AATGGGTAAGTCCGGCAAGAGCGGGAATGGCTCATATCGCCTCCTGGATCACTACAAGTACCTCACCGCT
TGGTTCGAGCTGCTGAACCTTCCAAAGAAAATCATCTTTGTGGGCCACGACTGGGGGGCTTGTCTGGCCT
TTCACTACTCCTACGAGCACCAAGACAAGATCAAGGCCATCGTCCATGCTGAGAGTGTCGTGGACGTGAT
CGAGTCCTGGGACGAGTGGCCTGACATCGAGGAGGATATCGCCCTGATCAAGAGCGAAGAGGGCGAGAAA
ATGGTGCTTGAGAATAACTTCTTCGTCGAGACAATGCTCCCAAGCAAGATCATGCGGAAACTGGAGCCTG
AGGAGTTCGCTGCCTACCTGGAGCCATTCAAGGAGAAGGGCGAGGTTAGACGGCCTACCCTCTCCTGGCC
TCGCGAGATCCCTCTCGTTA
