>Addgene plasmid #50562 | pUC57-Rluc-BoxB-A114-N40 | addgene partial sequence | sequence record 78147 | RenLuc3F 5'-GTACATCAAGAGCTTCGTGG-3'
TAAGTCCAACTACCAAACTGGGGATTCCTGGGCCCTGAAGAAGGGCCCCTCGACTAGTCCAAATACAAAC
TGGGCCCTGAAGAAGGGCCCATATAGGGCCCTGAAGAAGGGCCCTATCGAGGATATTATCTCGACTAAGT
CCAACTACAAACTGGGCCCTGAAGAAGGGCCCATATAGGGCCCTGAAGAAGGGCCCTATCGAGGATATTA
TGCGGCCGCTGGCCGCCTGCAGAAAAAAAAAAAAAAAAAAAAAAAAAAAAAAAAAAAAAAAAAAAAAAAA
AAAAAAAAAAAA
